Addgene plasmid #81751: pDONR223_KRAS_WT
Purpose: Gateway Donor vector containing KRAS , part of the Target Accelerator Plasmid Collection.
Depositing lab: Jesse Boehm & William Hahn & David Root. Depositing organization: Broad Institute. Publication: Systematic Functional Interrogation of Rare Cancer Variants Identifies Oncogenic Alleles. Kim E, Ilic N, Shrestha Y, Zou L, Kamburov A, Zhu C, Yang X, Lubonja R, Tran N, Nguyen C, Lawrence MS, Piccioni F, Bagul M, Doench JG, Chouinard CR, Wu X, Hogstrom L, Natoli T, Tamayo P, Horn H, Corsello SM, Lage K, Root DE, Subramanian A, Golub TR, Getz G, Boehm JS, Hahn WC. Cancer Discov. 2016 Jul;6(7):714-26. doi: 10.1158/2159-8290.CD-16-0160. Epub 2016 May 4. PubMed 27147599.
Backbone
  Vector backbone: pDONR223
  Backbone manufacturer: Invitrogen
  Backbone size w/o insert (bp): 2790
  Vector type: Gateway Entry vector
Growth in bacteria
  Bacterial resistance: Spectinomycin, 50 μg/mL
  Growth temperature: 37°C
  Growth strain: DH5alpha
  Copy number: High Copy
Gene/Insert
  Gene/Insert name: KRAS (alt name: NM_004985.4)
  Species: H. sapiens (human)
  Mutation: WT
  Entrez Gene: KRAS (a.k.a. 'C-K-RAS, C-K-RAS, CFC2, K-RAS2A, K-RAS2B, K-RAS4A, K-RAS4B, K-Ras, K-Ras 2, KI-RAS, KRAS1, KRAS2, NS, NS3, OES, RALD, RASK2, c-Ki-ras, c-Ki-ras2)
  Promoter: None
  Cloning method: Gateway Cloning
  Sequencing primers: 5′ M13pUC-fwd; 3′ M13-Rev
Terms and licenses: Academic/Nonprofit Terms; Industry Terms: Not Available to Industry
Depositor comments: Closed state: stop codon immediately follows insert
How to cite: pDONR223_KRAS_WT was a gift from Jesse Boehm & William Hahn & David Root (Addgene plasmid # 81751 ; http://n2t.net/addgene:81751 ; RRID:Addgene_81751)
