[The description below was written by a language model from this plasmid's Addgene catalogue record and pLannotate feature annotations shown in this document.]
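Description:
pDONR223_KRAS_WT is a Gateway entry clone built on the Invitrogen pDONR223 backbone, carrying the wild-type human KRAS open reading frame (reference transcript NM_004985.4) as part of the Target Accelerator Plasmid Collection. It is a small bacterial plasmid of about 3.4 kb in the sequenced record. It is maintained in E. coli at high copy through a ColE1/pUC-type origin and selected with spectinomycin through the aadA (SmR) aminoglycoside adenylyltransferase gene. That gene sits downstream of annotated fragments of a class 1 integron Pc promoter and of a gentamicin acetyltransferase gene, which are probably remnants of the cassette the marker came from.

The K-Ras coding sequence is flanked on each side by attL recombination sites in opposite orientations. The automated annotation labels both as attL3, a call that may simply reflect the similarity among attL variants. These sites allow the ORF to be transferred by an LR Clonase reaction into any compatible Gateway destination vector. The record lists no promoter for the insert, so the plasmid is a shuttle and archival clone rather than an expression construct. rrnB T1 and T2 terminators lie upstream of the cassette and insulate it from read-through transcription, and a T7 promoter lies just outside the downstream attL site. Short lacI and lacZα fragments are backbone remnants. The clone is in the "closed" configuration, with a stop codon immediately after the insert, so destination vectors will yield native or N-terminally tagged K-Ras but not C-terminal fusions. In the collection, this wild-type clone supports the functional study of cancer-associated alleles, where it would naturally serve as the reference for KRAS variant clones.
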