Features (pLannotate 1.2.2; 12 found; start..end, strand, type, name):
    121..213     +  CDS            lacI (fragment): lac repressor; lacI; The lac repressor binds to the lac operator to inhibit transcription in E. coli. This inhibition can be relieved by adding lactose or isopropyl-β-D-thiogalactopyranoside (IPTG).
    268..295     -  terminator     rrnB T2 terminator: transcription terminator T2 from the E. coli rrnB gene
    427..470     +  terminator     rrnB T1 terminator: Escherichia coli rrnB; transcription terminator T1 from the E. coli rrnB gene
    517..553     -  CDS            lacZα (fragment): LacZα fragment of β-galactosidase; lacZ fragment
    570..665     +  protein_bind   attL3: mutant version of attL; recombination site for the Gateway® LR reaction LR Clonase™
    671..1237    +  CDS            K-Ras (sequence partly withheld): human small GTPase proto-oncoprotein
   1242..1337    -  protein_bind   attL3: mutant version of attL; recombination site for the Gateway® LR reaction LR Clonase™
   1356..1374    -  promoter       T7 promoter: promoter for bacteriophage T7 RNA polymerase
   1564..1587    +  promoter       Pc promoter (fragment): intI1 (promoter lies within the coding sequence); class 1 integron promoter
   1763..1819    +  CDS            GmR (fragment): gentamycin acetyltransferase; aacC1; confers resistance to gentamycin
   1826..2617    +  CDS            SmR: aminoglycoside adenylyltransferase (Murphy, 1985); aadA; confers resistance to spectinomycin and streptomycin
   2710..3298    +  rep_origin     ori: high-copy-number ColE1/pMB1/pBR322/pUC origin of replication
>Addgene plasmid #81751 | pDONR223_KRAS_WT | addgene full sequence | sequence record 168841 | Addgene NGS Result
CTTTCCTGCGTTATCCCCTGATTCTGTGGATAACCGTATTACCGCCTTTGAGTGAGCTGATACCGCTCGC
CGCAGCCGAACGACCGAGCGCAGCGAGTCAGTGAGCGAGGAAGCGGAAGAGCGCCCAATACGCAAACCGC
CTCTCCCCGCGCGTTGGCCGATTCATTAATGCAGCTGGCACGACAGGTTTCCCGACTGGAAAGCGGGCAG
TGAGCGCAACGCAATTAATACGCGTACCGCTAGCCAGGAAGAGTTTGTAGAAACGCAAAAAGGCCATCCG
TCAGGATGGCCTTCTGCTTAGTTTGATGCCTGGCAGTTTATGGCGGGCGTCCTGCCCGCCACCCTCCGGG
CCGTTGCTTCACAACGTTCAAATCCGCTCCCGGCGGATTTGTCCTACTCAGGAGAGCGTTCACCGACAAA
CAACAGATAAAACGAAAGGCCCAGTCTTCCGACTGAGCCTTTCGTTTTATTTGATGCCTGGCAGTTCCCT
ACTCTCGCGTTAACGCTAGCATGGATGTTTTCCCAGTCACGACGTTGTAAAACGACGGCCAGTCTTAAGC
TCGGGCCCCAAATAATGATTTTATTTTGACTGATAGTGACCTGTTCGTTGCAACAAATTGATGAGCAATG
CTTTTTTATAATGCCAACTTTGTACAAAAAAGTTGGCACC
[564 nt withheld, positions 671-1234]
TAATTGCCAACTTTCTTGTACAAAGTTGGCATTATAAGAAAGCATTGCTTATCAATTTGTTGCAACGAAC
AGGTCACTATCAGTCAAAATAAAATCATTATTTGCCATCCAGCTGATATCCCCTATAGTGAGTCGTATTA
CATGGTCATAGCTGTTTCCTGGCAGCTCTGGCCCGTGTCTCAAAATCTCTGATGTTACATTGCACAAGAT
AAAAATATATCATCATGCCTCCTCTAGACCAGCCAGGACAGAAATGCCTCGACTTCGCTGCTACCCAAGG
TTGCCGGGTGACGCACACCGTGGAAACGGATGAAGGCACGAACCCAGTGGACATAAGCCTGTTCGGTTCG
TAAGCTGTAATGCAAGTAGCGTATGCGCTCACGCAACTGGTCCAGAACCTTGACCGAACGCAGCGGTGGT
AACGGCGCAGTGGCGGTTTTCATGGCTTGTTATGACTGTTTTTTTGGGGTACAGTCTATGCCTCGGGCAT
CCAAGCAGCAAGCGCGTTACGCCGTGGGTCGATGTTTGATGTTATGGAGCAGCAACGATGTTACGCAGCA
GGGCAGTCGCCCTAAAACAAAGTTAAACATTATGAGGGAAGCGGTGATCGCCGAAGTATCGACTCAACTA
TCAGAGGTAGTTGGCGTCATCGAGCGCCATCTCGAACCGACGTTGCTGGCCGTACATTTGTACGGCTCCG
CAGTGGATGGCGGCCTGAAGCCACACAGTGATATTGATTTGCTGGTTACGGTGACCGTAAGGCTTGATGA
AACAACGCGGCGAGCTTTGATCAACGACCTTTTGGAAACTTCGGCTTCCCCTGGAGAGAGCGAGATTCTC
CGCGCTGTAGAAGTCACCATTGTTGTGCACGACGACATCATTCCGTGGCGTTATCCAGCTAAGCGCGAAC
TGCAATTTGGAGAATGGCAGCGCAATGACATTCTTGCAGGTATCTTCGAGCCAGCCACGATCGACATTGA
TCTGGCTATCTTGCTGACAAAAGCAAGAGAACATAGCGTTGCCTTGGTAGGTCCAGCGGCGGAGGAACTC
TTTGATCCGGTTCCTGAACAGGATCTATTTGAGGCGCTAAATGAAACCTTAACGCTATGGAACTCGCCGC
CCGACTGGGCTGGCGATGAGCGAAATGTAGTGCTTACGTTGTCCCGCATTTGGTACAGCGCAGTAACCGG
CAAAATCGCGCCGAAGGATGTCGCTGCCGACTGGGCAATGGAGCGCCTGCCGGCCCAGTATCAGCCCGTC
ATACTTGAAGCTAGACAGGCTTATCTTGGACAAGAAGAAGATCGCTTGGCCTCGCGCGCAGATCAGTTGG
AAGAATTTGTCCACTACGTGAAAGGCGAGATCACCAAGGTAGTCGGCAAATAACCCTCGAGCCACCCATG
ACCAAAATCCCTTAACGTGAGTTACGCGTCGTTCCACTGAGCGTCAGACCCCGTAGAAAAGATCAAAGGA
TCTTCTTGAGATCCTTTTTTTCTGCGCGTAATCTGCTGCTTGCAAACAAAAAAACCACCGCTACCAGCGG
TGGTTTGTTTGCCGGATCAAGAGCTACCAACTCTTTTTCCGAAGGTAACTGGCTTCAGCAGAGCGCAGAT
ACCAAATACTGTTCTTCTAGTGTAGCCGTAGTTAGGCCACCACTTCAAGAACTCTGTAGCACCGCCTACA
TACCTCGCTCTGCTAATCCTGTTACCAGTGGCTGCTGCCAGTGGCGATAAGTCGTGTCTTACCGGGTTGG
ACTCAAGACGATAGTTACCGGATAAGGCGCAGCGGTCGGGCTGAACGGGGGGTTCGTGCACACAGCCCAG
CTTGGAGCGAACGACCTACACCGAACTGAGATACCTACAGCGTGAGCTATGAGAAAGCGCCACGCTTCCC
GAAGGGAGAAAGGCGGACAGGTATCCGGTAAGCGGCAGGGTCGGAACAGGAGAGCGCACGAGGGAGCTTC
CAGGGGGAAACGCCTGGTATCTTTATAGTCCTGTCGGGTTTCGCCACCTCTGACTTGAGCGTCGATTTTT
GTGATGCTCGTCAGGGGGGCGGAGCCTATGGAAAAACGCCAGCAACGCGGCCTTTTTACGGTTCCTGGCC
TTTTGCTGGCCTTTTGCTCACATGTT
