>Addgene plasmid #81751 | pDONR223_KRAS_WT | depositor partial sequence | sequence record 155070 | Insert sequence
[564 nt withheld, positions 1-564]
