>Addgene plasmid #81751 | pDONR223_KRAS_WT | addgene partial sequence | sequence record 160378 | M13-F20 5'-TGTAAAACGACGGCCAGT-3'
TTTTATTTTGACTGATAGTGACCTGTTCGTTGCAACAAATTGATGAGCAATGCTTTTTTATAATGCCAAC
TTTGTACAAAAAAGTTGGCACC
[564 nt withheld, positions 93-656]
TAATTGCCAACTTTCTTGTACAAAGTTGGCATTATAAGAAAGCATTGCTTATCAATTTGTTGCAACGAAC
AGGTCACTATCAGTCAAAATAAAATCATTATTTGCCATCCAGCTGATATCCCCTATAGTGAGTCGTATTA
CATGGTCATAGCTGTTTCCTGGCAGCTCTGGCCCGTGTCTCAAAATCTCTGATGTTACATTGCACAAGAT
AAAAATATATCATCATGCCTCCTCTAGACCAGCCAGGACAGAAATGCCTCGACTTCGCTGCT
